Addgene plasmid #59531: Tol2-elavl3-GCaMP6s
Purpose: Expressed GCaMP6-slow, a calcium indicator, in neurons in zebrafish larva. The plasmid is in Tol2 transposon backbone
Depositing lab: Misha Ahrens. Depositing organization: HHMI, Janelia Research Campus. Publication: Light-sheet functional imaging in fictively behaving zebrafish. Vladimirov N, Mu Y, Kawashima T, Bennett DV, Yang CT, Looger LL, Keller PJ, Freeman J, Ahrens MB. Nat Methods. 2014 Jul 27. doi: 10.1038/nmeth.3040. PubMed 25068735.
Backbone
  Vector backbone: MiniTol2
Growth in bacteria
  Bacterial resistance: Ampicillin, 100 μg/mL
  Growth temperature: 37°C
  Growth strain: DH5alpha
  Copy number: High Copy
Gene/Insert 1
  Gene/Insert name: elavl3 promoter (alt name: HuC)
  Species: D. rerio (zebrafish)
  Insert size (bp): 8700
  Entrez Gene: elavl3 (a.k.a. HuC, elrc, id:ibd1248, wu:fb77b03, zHuC)
  Cloning method: Restriction Enzyme; 5′ cloning site Xho1 (not destroyed); 3′ cloning site Age1 (not destroyed)
  Sequencing primers: 5′ TGATCTGCAAAAGACGTGAATATC; 3′ tttaacctctcagcgagaatgc
Gene/Insert 2
  Gene/Insert name: GCaMP6s
  Species: Synthetic
  Cloning method: Restriction Enzyme; 5′ cloning site age1 (not destroyed); 3′ cloning site Age1 (not destroyed)
  Sequencing primers: 5′ tttaacctctcagcgagaatgc; 3′ ATGGGACAATAACAACCAAGGAG
Resource information
  A portion of this plasmid was derived from a plasmid made by: MiniTol2National Institute of Genetics Japan GCaMP6s is from HHMI-Janelia elavl3 promoter is from Brain Science Institute, RIKEN, Japan
Terms and licenses: Academic/Nonprofit Terms; Industry Terms: Not Available to Industry
Depositor comments: Addgene NGS QC analysis identified multiple variants in the HuC promoter sequence.
How to cite: Tol2-elavl3-GCaMP6s was a gift from Misha Ahrens (Addgene plasmid # 59531 ; http://n2t.net/addgene:59531 ; RRID:Addgene_59531)
