[The description below was written by a language model from this plasmid's Addgene catalogue record and pLannotate feature annotations shown in this document.]
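Description:
Tol2-elavl3-GCaMP6s is a roughly 13.9 kb transposon-based transgenesis plasmid for zebrafish, built on the MiniTol2 backbone. It is maintained in E. coli as a high-copy plasmid through a ColE1/pUC-type origin and selected with ampicillin via the β-lactamase gene and its native promoter. Remnants of a pBluescript-type cloning vector (a T3 promoter, lac promoter/operator elements, a partial multiple cloning site and a fragment of an M13/f1 phage origin) are also annotated. The Tol2 transposon arms themselves are not labelled in the automated feature table. A short hit to the medaka tyrosinase gene next to the phage origin fragment may reflect Tol2-associated flanking sequence, since Tol2 was originally found in that locus, but the record does not confirm this.

The payload is an approximately 8.7 kb zebrafish elavl3 (HuC) promoter fragment, a widely used pan-neuronal regulatory region, cloned between XhoI and AgeI sites. It sits directly upstream of the GCaMP6s coding sequence, which was inserted at AgeI. GCaMP6s is the slow-kinetics, high-sensitivity variant of the GCaMP6 family of genetically encoded calcium indicators, whose fluorescence rises when calcium binds. An SV40 polyadenylation signal lies just downstream of the reporter. The promoter region is essentially unannotated in the table, and the tiny "ADH1 promoter" match within it is most likely a spurious hit. Sequencing-based quality control found multiple variants in the HuC promoter sequence.

When supplied together with Tol2 transposase, the cassette can integrate into the zebrafish genome, giving neuronal expression of the indicator in larvae. According to the record, it is used for functional calcium imaging of neuronal activity, including light-sheet imaging in fictively behaving fish.
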