Features (pLannotate 1.2.2; 15 found; start..end, strand, type, name):
      7..228     -  rep_origin     M13 ori (fragment) (sequence partly withheld): M13 bacteriophage origin of replication; arrow indicates direction of (+) strand synthesis
    228..515     +  CDS            tyr (fragment) (sequence partly withheld): TYRO_ORYLA - Also known as tyro. Experimental evidence at transcript level: Swiss-Prot protein existence level 2. This is a copper-containing oxidase that functions in the formation of pigments such as melanins and other polyphenolic compounds. From Oryzias latipes (Japanese rice fish) (Japanese killifish).
   3731..3750    +  promoter       ADH1 promoter (fragment): S. cerevisiae ADH1; promoter for alcohol dehydrogenase 1
   9463..10815   +  CDS            GCaMP6s: improved fluorescent protein-based calcium sensor (Chen et al., 2013)
  10858..10992   -  polyA_signal   SV40 poly(A) signal: SV40 polyadenylation signal
  11015..11098   -  CDS            large T antigen (fragment): large T antigen from SV40 (simian virus 40)
  11664..11704   -  misc_feature   MCS (fragment): pBluescript multiple cloning site
  11717..11735   -  promoter       T3 promoter: promoter for bacteriophage T3 RNA polymerase
  11778..11800   -  protein_bind   lac operator (fragment): The lac repressor binds to the lac operator to inhibit transcription in E. coli. This inhibition can be relieved by adding lactose or isopropyl-β-D-thiogalactopyranoside (IPTG). lac repressor encoded by lacI
  11804..11834   -  promoter       lac promoter: promoter for the E. coli lac operon
  11849..11870   -  protein_bind   CAP binding site: CAP binding activates transcription in the presence of cAMP. E. coli catabolite activator protein
  11883..11975   -  CDS            lacI (fragment): lac repressor; lacI; The lac repressor binds to the lac operator to inhibit transcription in E. coli. This inhibition can be relieved by adding lactose or isopropyl-β-D-thiogalactopyranoside (IPTG).
  12158..12746   -  rep_origin     ori: high-copy-number ColE1/pMB1/pBR322/pUC origin of replication
  12917..13777   -  CDS            AmpR: β-lactamase; bla; confers resistance to ampicillin, carbenicillin, and related antibiotics
  13778..13882   -  promoter       AmpR promoter: bla
>Addgene plasmid #59531 | Tol2-elavl3-GCaMP6s | addgene full sequence | sequence record 334776 | Addgene NGS Result
CCACCTAAATTGTAAGCGTTAATATTTTGTTAAAATTCGCGTTAAATTTTTGTTAAATCAGCTCATTTTT
TAACCAATAGGCCGAAATCGGCAAAATCCCTTATAAATCAAAAGAATAGACCGAGATAGGGT
[37 nt withheld, positions 133-169]
AAAGAACGTGGACTCCAACGTCAAAGG
[32 nt withheld, positions 197-228]
GCTGGCTAAGAACTCATCAGCCTCCCCGGTCCATCTACCCACGTACCAATGCACCAATTGGCCACAATGA
CGGCTACTACATGGTGCCATTCCTTCCTCTTTATAGGAATGGAGACTACCTCCTGTCCAACAATGCTCTT
GGATACGAGTACGCCTACCTGTTGGACCCAGGTCATTGCACAACACCAGAAATGCCCTCTGATCTGCAAA
AGACGTGAATATCTGTTCAGACACCCATATCCACTCTGTTCCACACAGGTCAGAGGTTTGTCCAGGAGTT
CTTGACAGAGGTGTAAAAAGTACTCAAAAATTTTACTCAAGTGAAAGTACAAGTACTTAGGGAAAATTTT
ACTCAATTAAAAGTAAAAGTATCTGGCTAGAATCTTACTTGAGTAAAAGTAAAAAAGTACTCCATTAAAA
TTGTACTTGAGTATTAAGGAAGTAAAAGTAAAAGCAAGAAAGAAAACTAGAGATTCTTGTTTAAGCTTCC
CGGGTGTCGACGAATTCTCGAGCTCTATTCCTAAAGACCTTGGGTGACCAAAATCTTATTTTAATAAATA
AAACTGTTTATTAAAACTTTTTTGTTTCAAAGAACCATATGTATAGTGAAATTTATAAAAATATCAATTT
TTAAAAAGCTGGTGTACTCATTTATGTTATGAACTCTAAAACCATATACTGACTGCAAGTGATGATGTAT
AGAGTGATGTTTACGAGTAAACATATTTAGTTGTATACATCCTACTGAGCACATTTTGATGTATGAAATA
ACATTACAAGCTTTATCCAAATTAAGCCATTTTAAAACACTGCCAATTGAAAATACAAATCCTGGAAAAA
ATCGTCTTTAGCGCAGTCATTTGAGCCATCCTAATCCGTTACCTCAGACCATAATAAGAAGGGATAACAC
TAGCTGTAGCAATGGAACACATCTGTTTCACACAATCATATCTCCTGCGCCGGTGCTAAGCAGATTCAGC
GTGATCATAACATGCTTTCCACTCATAAATGTAAATTTACAATTTGCACATGTAAAACAGACACTTTTGA
GATATTGGATAAAAAAACAAGAGTATATTGCTTAGTTTCATCCACCAGTCATCCCCACAGCGTTTGGAAG
GCCATAAAAAGTGTCTAAAATCAATGATCATTGAAAGAGCACAAGAGAGACTCTTACGCTGTAATGCCAC
TGGGGACAAAAGTGACAGTCTCTTAATGGGCTCTTCTGGAGGGGCTCCTGAACATTAAAAATTATCAGCG
AAATTACCGAAAGAGCTTCAAGCAACTGGCATGCTTGATCCTCTGCGTCGGGGCGGTGAATAGGTGCTTC
AGATGCCCTCTTACCCACGGGCTGGATTCAGCTGCCCCGCTACCAGCGGAGACCCCCTAATGAGCCTCTG
CAATTAAGTTTATTCATGTTAAGTGTGAACGGGGTGCGTGCGGAACTGTGGGCAGCTAACAGACCTGGGT
TCTTTGTGCCACAAGTGCTGCCTTTATTCGGCTCACAAAGCAGAAAACAACACCCGCACCTATAATGGCG
CCCTCGGCTGGGTCTAAGAAACGTGGCGAGTTGACAGAGCAGAGTGGGCGGGGTTAAGACAGACTGACAG
CGGGACCCATCTCCATCCTCTTATTAACGCTTAACGAGTGCCTTCCTCATGCAATATTCATCGCCACTAA
TATCATCCAAGCTCTGAGCTGAGCTGGCCACTTATGTAAGGCAATTATGTAAAATATCAGACAGGGCCCA
CACTCAGAATCTGACTGGGGTAGAGACGCGGGACGAGAACCGAGAGCAAGAACTGAAAGTGAAAGTGACC
ACTAAAGGGAGGAGAGGACAGAGGGGCAGGATGTGTCAAGATTACCAGAGAACACTTGGCCAGAAATGCG
CAACCATTGGAGCTCTCCGGATTACCCAAAGGTTAACGAGTTTGAACGCCTCTGCCCACTCGCCCATCTC
TGATGGTTTCCCAAGAACTCCTCAAGCAAAATATATATAATTGTGTGTATTATGCACAGACACGAGAAAA
TGCTGTTTTTCTGATCTGCATTACAGCACATTTGCCCGCCAACGACAATACCACCCACTCGGTACCTCGC
TGACTCCTGATGCCTGATACCTGCGCGGTGACTGTCTACAATCTGCATAATCAAGAGAAGTTGTGTTGAA
GACGAGCGCCACACAACCGTTTCCACAAGGTCACCCAAGGCCGGTGCAGATGTAGGTGAGGTCTCCATAA
ACAGACTGAAATAAACACATCCTCCGCTGGGAACAACAACCCCCTCACGCCTCATGCATTTCCATAAGCC
TACATGCATCTCTTCCAACTTATGGAGACTCGCACCTACCAACATCCGCACAACAAAGATATACAGAGCG
CGCTCCCTCAGGTCAAGGCCCTGTGGGGGTCTGTGCAGAAATAGGTCATTTGTCACACATCAAGTCCTGG
GGCAGGAGATGCATTATAGATGAGACCAAACAGCCTGTCTCGGTGAGCTCTACCCACTCCCTGAGACTAG
AAATGGGGGAAGGGAGCTTGAGATAACAACCGCTGCAATCACTGTGTCGATGTTTAATATCAGCACCAAC
CGGGAACAATAAGGAGATGGGTGCATTCATGTTCACATCTTACCAGTCAAGTATCATCGAACCGGCTTGA
TAACCACACCTCGTGTAATAGCTGAGCAGATAGTTGTCATTTTAAAGCGTTGGCCTTTGTCGATTATGTA
ATGCGCACATTCAACACATGGTAATATAGAAACGGTTATGTCGAGGTTGTTTTGTCCAGAGATGACCTTC
ACACAGTTACAGCCGCTCTGCATCCACACAAATGGAGGACTTAATCGTGGACTGCATTCTTAGAAATGAT
CTACAAAGACAAATAATGTGAAATCAAGAAAGGACAAAATTTAAGTAAGGGGATGAGGGAGAGAGAGAAC
GAGGGGCAAGGAGAAAGCATGGCTCCTGTCTTTTTCTGCACCCATCTGTTCGGAGTGCAGGTGGAGCTCT
ATTCACTCAGCTCTGCATGTGTGTTTGGGGGGGGCAGGAAGAAAGGGAGGGCAAAAGGAAGAGTGGAGAG
ATGGTGGGGGCTGGAGGGATGGGGGGTTCTCGGTGATCTCTCCTGAAGGGGATAATGGGAGAGCAGCGCT
TTGCAATGGCTGCCATGTAGTACCCTCCCTGCACAATTAGCCAATCAGCAGCAAGCTCTGCCAGCCAGAA
GGACACATAAAAGAAGAACATTGCAGCAGAGGCACAGAAGGAGCCTGCGAGGAGCTGGGAAATACACACA
CAACAGCAGAACCACAACACCCTCCCCTGGACACACCCTACTGGGGATCACTGCTTTTCTTTTTTTCTGA
ACCATCGCCCACGCCACACGGAGAGAAATCTCTCTCTCATCATCATCCTGAAGAAAACCCCCTTATCCTC
ATTTTCACACTGCTGAGGAAAACCTACAATCGCACGGGCTGAGATTTCCTGGCGAAGACTGTCCTTTTTC
CTTTTTCTTTTTTTTTCTTTTCCTTTGGAAACTGACATTTGCATTTCTCCATTCCAAGCCACGGCGTAAT
AATATCTGCAATCCAGCCTGAAGACCTGCAAATCGAAGGACCTAGATCACTATCATCTTTGTACGTCAAG
GATCCTGGTTACTGTACGTATAACCTTTCTTTCTTTTGCTCTGACCAATATGAAACACTAAAATCGATTC
GAGCAGCCTCTCAGCATCAATTACAGTGCGTGAAAAACATTCAAATAGAGGCAGCAAATATTACATGTGA
AAATACAGGCTGGCTAAATCCAAGCTAATTTAGAAATGTGGTCAAAACGCATACTGGCACGTCTAATCGC
GGATTCAGTAAACAAGATTAACGATTAGCCCAGTGTATAAGTCATATGATACCGGCATGCGCGAGAGCAT
CGCTACACCCGAGCTGGCTTCATTTTCGGAGGAAAATCAAAACATTGCTTTCTCCTGCCGTGCGAACCAT
TCGTCATAAACCGTAATACGCAACATACATTTATTACTACATCCGTTAATTAGCGATAATTAGCCGTTAT
TAACAAAGAGCGCTGAGGAATTCCTCTCAAATAGCGGAGGTGCGGCGGAGGCAGAGGGGCGTAAAAGGGC
ACATGCGTGCCTGGCTCAAAAAAGGATGCTCCAGACTGAAACTCAGAGACAAAACACGATGCCTCGGAGG
CTGAGAGCCCATCGAGAGGAAAGGCAAAGAAAAGGGTCGAGTCACTCAGAGGGGGAGGGGAGATATTGTG
CATCCATTGGTTTGAATTGAAGCAGGCAGAATAAAAATCCTTGCGATTATGCTTCGTGAGAGATCGCGAG
AGAGGAAAAGGCTAAATGCCACGTATGCAAATGGATAAATGTCATCTATTTCTTCGCGAGTAGACATTTT
GTGGACAACGAGAGTGTAAATAAGCGATATGAGGGGAATACAAAGGCCTTGAGGGAAAGCGTTTTGGGCG
TGTCTTGTCGAAAAGAAGACAGCGATGGCACGCGCTCAGAACCACCATCTTCACGTAGACAATCCGCGTG
AAAACAATAACAAAACTGCTCATTTTAACACGAGCAGGTGTTTGAAACCACCCAAAAAAGATTGTCTAAA
ATATTAAGATTAATTAATGACGTTTAAATGTCCAGGCCTGATATAAATGAAGCGTGTAGTAAGAGTAATC
GCCTTTGTTTCTTTTCAGAGATACGTTTTCAGAGATTCAGGGAATTATATCTTCAATAAAATAATGTTTG
ATTTCATTATTTTAAAGCTTTTTAAGAAGTAAAAATACACATTATTCATTTACATTTTATTTTATTTAAA
GGCCTATGGTCTTGAAAATAATAAGTGGAATATATAGGCTATATATTCGTCTAAGGACAGCCGGTGTTAT
TTTATAGTGACCTCAGACAAAAGCCGAGACAAAACGAGGCGCTTGCCTTTCATTTTAATCCTTAATAGAC
GGTGTGATGAATGAATGAATGAATGAATAAATGAATGAATGACGGGCCCTTCGGCATGTTGTTCCGCAGT
CCTCCGTGAGCACGAGTCTCTACCGCAGTGCCAAGCACATAAAACCGTTGAGTCAGATAACCTTCTCCAG
GCGCGTATACACAATTCAAGGACAAGCACATCACAACTATACACAACACAACACAACCGCCTAAACGCAC
GAGCTCATCAATCGCAATTTAAAGGCATGTCAGTCAAAGAAAAAGGCGGCGTTATTTAAAACCAATGTTC
AACAATATTTGTATGCTGACTAGCCCGGGCGCGCACGCTATAAGATCACAAGGCCTTGTTTTTTCCCTTT
ATTCAAAATATCATTAATTATTACAGGTCATAAAACAAAACAATGCGAATTACAATGATTTAAAGACTAT
TGATTTAACAATAATCAGTTAATTATAGAATAATATTATAATATTTTACATACAAATGAAAGATGACATT
ATTTGATGACATTGTAATTAAAATATATGCAATATATTTTTACGTTTTTATTAATTAGGCTATTACTATT
ATTATAATTATCATTATTTTTATTATTATTATTATTATTATTAAATAGTCTTGCGAAATAAGAGTGAAGG
CAGTTGCAATGTTCATTGTTCCCGGAGAGTCCCGCAGCCTCTGGCCTCAACACAAAGCGCTACTGTTTAC
ATTAATATTCATAGTGCTGCCATGGTCTCTGTAGAGGAGGAACGGGTGGCTCTTTTGTTCGCTAGTGTCA
ATACGTTTATTCAGCAAAAAGCAGCTCGGATTTGTGAATGCCCAACAAGCACACGCGCACTCCAATCAAA
GGACGAGAGGATAACGATTTTAAACGATTCGCAAACGTGTTTATTTGTAAAGACGACATCAAGAGCTTAA
TGTCCACTTGAAAAGAAATAAATATGCCCGCGGCGCCAAGGATATTTTGAATGTAGTCGTTCATGGTGAG
CCACTCCCGAATTCAGCACTCTGGAGAGCGACCAAAGAGGAATAGCGGAATAGCAACTACTTGAGCCATT
TCTCTCCGTTTGATGGCGTTCATGATTAAAAATATAATCACGTGATTTTTTATACATATATAAATATATA
CATAAAGTAACGCTTTCCTTTTGAGAATACATAAATATTTATTCGCGTGATAAATCAATGATCTTATATT
TATTTGCACGACCGAAATTAGCCAAATTCACCAATTAAAAAAAAAATAAGCCAACAAAAAAGAAGGGTTT
ATCCGTTCAATTTTGACTTGTGTCCTGTTGTTTTACAGCTGCCACTGTGATCCCTTAAGCTGCAGTGAGA
GTGTGGCTAATGCCTTTTGTTTAAGATAATCCTGTAATCTGTTACCGAAACGGCCTATTGACAAGCCGGC
ATTCACATTTCAGTCAGGAGGCCCGTCCAGACATGTACATTTATGAATTACGAATGATAAAATTAAGATC
TGCATTAGGCGTCAGAAATGTCACGAACACCCATTCATTTCCCACAGCCAATAATGGATCATGCTGGGAA
GCGCTATCCTCGCAGTCTCAAAATTAATGTTGACATGTTGCGTAGAGCTACAGATTAGATCAGCCATATG
CTTTATGTGTTTACCTCAGCGGATCTTCAGCAAGATGTGTTTATTTTAAGAAAATGGCTTCCTCGCTGCC
TGCACAGGGGCATTAAGGAAGTGACGTGAGCGTCCTCACAGTCAAATTACTTTATCTCATGCTGCTTTCA
GGCCTCTGCTTATTTTATTATTATTATTTTAAATTAGGGGGAATCACGGTGGCGTTGTGGGTAGGGTAGC
GCGATCACCTTACAGCAAGAAGGTCGCTGGTTCGAGCTCTGGCTGGGTCAGTTGGCATTTCTGTGTGGAG
TTTAAATTGAATTGAAATTGAATAAACTAAATTGGCCCTAGTGTATGTGTGTGAATGTAAGTGTGCATGG
GTGTTTCCCAGTGTTGGGTTTGACTGGAAGAGCATCCGCTTCGTAAAACATATGCTGGATAAGTTGGCGG
TTCATTTCACTGTGGTGACCGCTGATTAATAAAGGGACTAAGCTGAAAATGAAATGAATTAATACATTTT
AAATGAGCTTTTGCTGACATGTTTATGATTACAAATAGTGAAATTGTATGTTAATTTACGATAAGTGCAT
TGTTCTAAATTCATTTTTATGTAGCAGCTGGTTTTTCTTCCATTTGTGTCATTCAACAGAACATTTTTCT
AAAAAAGTGAACTTAAATTTTCTCCTCCCTCTGACAAGGCTTGATGGTAATTTCAGCCGACTCTAATTAC
AGACTCACTAAAAGGAATCGGTGCAGTCATTTATCTTTATCAGCGCGCTGGTGGGAAGGTAATAGGTTTT
GCTTATGAGTTGTTTGCGTGCGAGTCTGGGTCCTTGTGTAGGCGATGCTGATGCACTGCATTAAATATTG
AGGGAGAAGTCGCTCAAAAATAGCAAAGTACAGGCTGGGGCAGGAACGTCAAAGCCCGCTCAGTGGCCAC
GTTTCTTGTTTCGTAAGTCCTATTTTTAATAGCGATAATTCAGGCTCAGTAGAAGGAACTCCAGCACTAT
AAGCAGTCTCTCGCCTGTCTCGGCGAGTTATGTATTTTGGGATGAAGTGCTCTTCCACCTCTACCTCTGC
TGTGCTGGCGCCAGTATCTGGGCTGTAAGATAGTGTACGTGTCAGTCTGTGTGGCCGAAGAGCCTGTGTG
TTGTGTAACTCACTACATTCGTCGCTGTGGATGGCTGACTTGCCATGGGGAGGTTTACTTCAGTTCACGA
ATCACATTCGCCACGATCTTGTCACTTTGTGTCAAGACTCGCTCTCTGTGTGTCAACAGCTCTGCTGTTT
GAGGTTGAAATTCTGAACTTGAGATATATCCCAGGATATATTAGGGCTACTGCCAACGGAAAAAGCAAAT
GGTGCCATGGCCATTTGATTGATCAAACAAACACCCTTTTGCTTGGGTGACAGTGAAATGTCAGATCCAT
GTTTGTACTGCTTTAATAACTTGCCTCTCTGAGCTTTCTCCTTGTCAGTGTCAATTTGCCTGAGATATAA
ATTCCGGTTGCCCCGAAAGCTTATTTTATTAAAAAAAAGCTAACATGCACTCATACAACGTGCGCACATA
CATGTGAGGCTTGCTAAAAGTCAAGAAGCAAGCCAATAGCAAGAGTCGTCAGACTGCTGTTACCTGGGCA
ACCTGGTTAGAGGTAAGGCTCAAGGCAAGAATAAATCATTCCACTGAAGAGACACAGCGTTACAGCGAGA
TGAGAGCAAGAGGCGATAGTGAAGGGAGAACAAAAGAACAGCCTACCCACACTAGTGCAGATCTACCTGT
TTGAGCTACTGATTGTTCAGTTTGATTAGATATCAGACAATTCTGCTATCTCCAATTGCATTGCTGCATG
AATTCCTAGAAATCATTTTAATCACCAAAAACTAGTAGGGACACTTGTGGCGTATATGATTCTGCCTGTT
GATTGTGGGGATCCAACAGAAAGATCATGAATGCATTGTTAATTAAGTCGGTGAGACACCCTGTTCCACC
CTAGGGGCCGTTCTGGGGAAAGAGTGCTTTCAGTCAGCTAAAGATGACTAATATGTGAACATATATTACT
ACACATGCCAATTTGTACATTCTGGATAGTTACCAGCCCTGGGAAAACATCGAAAAAAATAAATCAACAT
AGATAAAATTGGCAAATCCCTTCTGGTACGATGCAGAGTGCTTGCTCTGAGAACTTGTGCATTGTGACAG
AAAGCGACCGTTAAAAACTGAAAGTAGCATCTACAACCTGCATACATCTGTTCTTTGAAAATCCCCTGTA
GGCCAAATTAAGCATCACGCTGTGCTCCACAGCAACACGGATGAACCGAAAACCCAGACACAAACGCACA
CACTTTTCACATAAACAAGGTTTAGTTATGCTAGCTATGCTTTTTCGTCCTCCCTTTGTCATCAGCGGCG
AGTGACGTAACACAGTTTGACCCTGGACAGCGTAAAGGGGGGGTTGGGAATGAGTGAAAGGACTGTGACA
TCTGCAGGGCCAGGGGCTGATGGAGAGAGCTGAAGTGAGGGAGGTCAGAGGAGGAGGAAGGGTGGGATAT
TGTCCTCCTCAGGCCCTATCCCTCTCAGACGCATTGATTTTTAACCTCTCAGCGAGAATGCCAAGCATTA
CACCCCTCAAATTATGGTTCCTCACCCAACCTGTTATATTTTCCACCTGCAGATAATTACCGGTATGGGT
TCTCATCATCATCATCATCATGGTATGGCTAGCATGACTGGTGGACAGCAAATGGGTCGGGATCTGTACG
ACGATGACGATAAGGATCTCGCCACCATGGTCGACTCATCACGTCGTAAGTGGAATAAGACAGGTCACGC
AGTCAGAGCTATAGGTCGGCTGAGCTCACTCGAGAACGTCTATATCAAGGCCGACAAGCAGAAGAACGGC
ATCAAGGCGAACTTCCACATCCGCCACAACATCGAGGACGGCGGCGTGCAGCTCGCCTACCACTACCAGC
AGAACACCCCCATCGGCGACGGCCCCGTGCTGCTGCCCGACAACCACTACCTGAGCGTGCAGTCCAAACT
TTCGAAAGACCCCAACGAGAAGCGCGATCACATGGTCCTGCTGGAGTTCGTGACCGCCGCCGGGATCACT
CTCGGCATGGACGAGCTGTACAAGGGCGGTACCGGAGGGAGCATGGTGAGCAAGGGCGAGGAGCTGTTCA
CCGGGGTGGTGCCCATCCTGGTCGAGCTGGACGGCGACGTAAACGGCCACAAGTTCAGCGTGTCCGGCGA
GGGTGAGGGCGATGCCACCTACGGCAAGCTGACCCTGAAGTTCATCTGCACCACCGGCAAGCTGCCCGTG
CCCTGGCCCACCCTCGTGACCACCCTGACCTACGGCGTGCAGTGCTTCAGCCGCTACCCCGACCACATGA
AGCAGCACGACTTCTTCAAGTCCGCCATGCCCGAAGGCTACATCCAGGAGCGCACCATCTTCTTCAAGGA
CGACGGCAACTACAAGACCCGCGCCGAGGTGAAGTTCGAGGGCGACACCCTGGTGAACCGCATCGAGCTG
AAGGGCATCGACTTCAAGGAGGACGGCAACATCCTGGGGCACAAGCTGGAGTACAACCTGCCGGACCAAC
TGACTGAAGAGCAGATCGCAGAATTTAAAGAGGCTTTCTCCCTATTTGACAAGGACGGGGATGGGACAAT
AACAACCAAGGAGCTGGGGACGGTGATGCGGTCTCTGGGGCAGAACCCCACAGAAGCAGAGCTGCAGGAC
ATGATCAATGAAGTAGATGCCGACGGTGACGGCACAATCGACTTCCCTGAGTTCCTGACAATGATGGCAA
GAAAAATGAAATACAGGGACACGGAAGAAGAAATTAGAGAAGCGTTCGGTGTGTTTGATAAGGATGGCAA
TGGCTACATCAGTGCAGCAGAGCTTCGCCACGTGATGACAAACCTTGGAGAGAAGTTAACAGATGAAGAG
GTTGATGAAATGATCAGGGAAGCAGACATCGATGGGGATGGTCAGGTAAACTACGAAGAGTTTGTACAAA
TGATGACAGCGAAGTGAACCGGTGGATCCTGGCCGTCGTTTTACTGTACCATCGATGATGATCCAGACAT
GATAAGATACATTGATGAGTTTGGACAAACCACAACTAGAATGCAGTGAAAAAAATGCTTTATTTGTGAA
ATTTGTGATGCTATTGCTTTATTTGTAACCATTATAAGCTGCAATAAACAAGTTAACAACAACAATTGCA
TTCATTTTATGTTTCAGGTTCAGGGGGAGGTGTGGGAGGTTTTTTAAAGCAAGTAAAACCTCTACAAATG
TGGTATGGCTGATTATGATCCTCTAGATCAGATCTGCGAAGATACGGCCACGGGTGCTCTTGATCCTGTG
GCTGATTTTGGACTGTGCTGCTCGCAGCTGCTGATGAATCACATACTTCCTCCATTTTCTTCCACTGATT
GACTGTTATAATTTCCCTAATTTCCAGGTCAAGGTGCTGTGCATTGTGGTAATAGATGTGACATGACGTC
ACTTCCAAAGGACCAATGAACATGTCTGACCAATTTCATATAATGTGAAAACGATTTTCATAGGCAGAAT
AAATAACATTTAAATTAAACTGGGCATCAGCGCAATTCAATTGGTTTGGTAATAGCAAGGGAAAATAGAA
TGAAGTGATCTCCAAAAAATAAGTACTTTTTGACTGTAAATAAAATTGTAAGGAGTAAAAAGTACTTTTT
TTTCTAAAAAAATGTAATTAAGTAAAAGTAAAAGTATTGATTTTTAATTGTACTCAAGTAAAGTAAAAAT
CCCCAAAAATAATACTTAAGTACAGTAATCAAGTAAAATTACTCAAGTACTTTACACCTCTGGTTCTTGA
CCCCCTACCTTCAGCAAGCCCAGCAGATCCACTAGTTCTAGAGCGGCCGCCACCGCGGTGGAGCTCCAGC
TTTTGTTCCCTTTAGTGAGGGTTAATTGCGCGCTTGGCGTAATCATGGTCATAGCTGTTTCCTGTGTGAA
ATTGTTATCCGCTCACAATTCCACACAACATACGAGCCGGAAGCATAAAGTGTAAAGCCTGGGGTGCCTA
ATGAGTGAGCTAACTCACATTAATTGCGTTGCGCTCACTGCCCGCTTTCCAGTCGGGAAACCTGTCGTGC
CAGCTGCATTAATGAATCGGCCAACGCGCGGGGAGAGGCGGTTTGCGTATTGGGCGCTCTTCCGCTTCCT
CGCTCACTGACTCGCTGCGCTCGGTCGTTCGGCTGCGGCGAGCGGTATCAGCTCACTCAAAGGCGGTAAT
ACGGTTATCCACAGAATCAGGGGATAACGCAGGAAAGAACATGTGAGCAAAAGGCCAGCAAAAGGCCAGG
AACCGTAAAAAGGCCGCGTTGCTGGCGTTTTTCCATAGGCTCCGCCCCCCTGACGAGCATCACAAAAATC
GACGCTCAAGTCAGAGGTGGCGAAACCCGACAGGACTATAAAGATACCAGGCGTTTCCCCCTGGAAGCTC
CCTCGTGCGCTCTCCTGTTCCGACCCTGCCGCTTACCGGATACCTGTCCGCCTTTCTCCCTTCGGGAAGC
GTGGCGCTTTCTCATAGCTCACGCTGTAGGTATCTCAGTTCGGTGTAGGTCGTTCGCTCCAAGCTGGGCT
GTGTGCACGAACCCCCCGTTCAGCCCGACCGCTGCGCCTTATCCGGTAACTATCGTCTTGAGTCCAACCC
GGTAAGACACGACTTATCGCCACTGGCAGCAGCCACTGGTAACAGGATTAGCAGAGCGAGGTATGTAGGC
GGTGCTACAGAGTTCTTGAAGTGGTGGCCTAACTACGGCTACACTAGAAGAACAGTATTTGGTATCTGCG
CTCTGCTGAAGCCAGTTACCTTCGGAAAAAGAGTTGGTAGCTCTTGATCCGGCAAACAAACCACCGCTGG
TAGCGGTGGTTTTTTTGTTTGCAAGCAGCAGATTACGCGCAGAAAAAAAGGATCTCAAGAAGATCCTTTG
ATCTTTTCTACGGGGTCTGACGCTCAGTGGAACGAAAACTCACGTTAAGGCATTTTGGTCATGAGATTAT
CAAAAAGGATCTTCACCTAGATCCTTTTAAATTAAAAATGAAGTTTTAAATCAATCTAAAGTATATATGA
GTAAACTTGGTCTGACAGTTACCAATGCTTAATCAGTGAGGCACCTATCTCAGCGATCTGTCTATTTCGT
TCATCCATAGTTGCCTGACTCCCCGTCGTGTAGATAACTACGATACGGGAGGGCTTACCATCTGGCCCCA
GTGCTGCAATGATACCGCGAGACCCACGCTCACCGGCTCCAGATTTATCAGCAATAAACCAGCCAGCCGG
AAGGGCCGAGCGCAGAAGTGGTCCTGCAACTTTATCCGCCTCCATCCAGTCTATTAATTGTTGCCGGGAA
GCTAGAGTAAGTAGTTCGCCAGTTAATAGTTTGCGCAACGTTGTTGCCATTGCTACAGGCATCGTGGTGT
CACGCTCGTCGTTTGGTATGGCTTCATTCAGCTCCGGTTCCCAACGATCAAGGCGAGTTACATGATCCCC
CATGTTGTGCAAAAAAGCGGTTAGCTCCTTCGGTCCTCCGATCGTTGTCAGAAGTAAGTTGGCCGCAGTG
TTATCACTCATGGTTATGGCAGCACTGCATAATTCTCTTACTGTCATGCCATCCGTAAGATGCTTTTCTG
TGACTGGTGAGTACTCAACCAAGTCATTCTGAGAATAGTGTATGCGGCGACCGAGTTGCTCTTGCCCGGC
GTCAATACGGGATAATACCGCGCCACATAGCAGAACTTTAAAAGTGCTCATCATTGGAAAACGTTCTTCG
GGGCGAAAACTCTCAAGGATCTTACCGCTGTTGAGATCCAGTTCGATGTAACCCACTCGTGCACCCAACT
GATCTTCAGCATCTTTTACTTTCACCAGCGTTTCTGGGTGAGCAAAAACAGGAAGGCAAAATGCCGCAAA
AAAGGGAATAAGGGCGACACGGAAATGTTGAATACTCATACTCTTCCTTTTTCAATATTATTGAAGCATT
TATCAGGGTTATTGTCTCATGAGCGGATACATATTTGAATGTATTTAGAAAAATAAACAAATAGGGGTTC
CGCGCACATTTCCCCGAAAAGTG
