>Addgene plasmid #59531 | Tol2-elavl3-GCaMP6s | depositor partial sequence | sequence record 92773 | GCaMP6s
CCACCTAAATTGTAAGCGTTAATATTTTGTTAAAATTCGCGTTAAATTTTTGTTAAATCAGCTCATTTTT
TAACCAATAGGCCGAAATCGGCAAAATCCCTTATAAATCAAAAGAATAGACCGAGATAGGGT
[37 nt withheld, positions 133-169]
AAAGAACGTGGACTCCAACGTCAAAGG
[32 nt withheld, positions 197-228]
GCTGGCTAAGAACTCATCAGCCTCCCCGGTCCATCTACCCACGTACCAATGCACCAATTGGCCACAATGA
CGGCTACTACATGGTGCCATTCCTTCCTCTTTATAGGAATGGAGACTACCTCCTGTCCAACAAGGCTCTT
GGATACGAGTACGCCTACCTGTTGGACCCAGGTCATTGCACAACACCAGAAATGCCCTCTGATCTGCAAA
AGACGTGAATATCTGTTCAGACACCCATATCCACTCTGTTCCACACAGGTCAGAGGTTTGTCCAGGAGTT
CTTGACAGAGGTGTAAAAAGTACTCAAAAATTTTACTCAAGTGAAAGTACAAGTACTTAGGGAAAATTTT
ACTCAATTAAAAGTAAAAGTATCTGGCTAGAATCTTACTTGAGTAAAAGTAAAAAAGTACTCCATTAAAA
TTGTACTTGAGTATTAAGGAAGTAAAAGTAAAAGCAAGAAAGAAAACTAGAGATTCTTGTTTAAGCTTCC
CGGGTGTCGACGAATTCTCGAGCTATTCCTAAAGACCTTGGGTGACCAAAATCTTATTTTAATAAATAAA
ACTGTTTATTAAAACTTTTTTGTTTCAAAGAACCATATGTATAGTGAAATTTATAAAAATATCAATTTTT
AAAAAGCTGGTGTACTCATTTATGTTATGAACTCTAAAACCATATACTGACTGCAAGTGATGATGTATAG
AGTGATGTTTACGAGTAAACATATTTAGTTGTATACATCCTACTGAGCACATTTTGATGTATGAAATAAC
ATTACAAGCTTTATCCAAATTAAGCCATTTTAAAACACTGCCAATTGAAAATACAAATCCTGGAAAAAAT
CGTCTTTAGCGCAGTCATTTGAGCCATCCTAATCCGTTACCTCAGACCATAATAAGAAGGGATAACACTA
GCTGTAGCAATGGAACACATCTGTTTCACACAATCATATCTCCTGCGCCGGTGCTAAGCAGATTCAGCGT
GATCATAACATGCTTTCCACTCATAAATGTAAATTTACAATTTGCACATGTAAAACAGACACTTTTGAGA
TATTGGATAAAAAAACAAGAGTATATTGCTTAGTTTCATCCACCAGTCATCCCCACAGCGTTTGGAAGGC
CATAAAAAGTGTCTAAAATCAATGATCATTGAAAGAGCACAAGAGAGACTCTTACGCTGTAATGCCACTG
GGGACAAAAGTGACAGTCTCTTAATGGGCTCTTCTGGAGGGGCTCCTGAACATTAAAAATTATCAGCGAA
ATTACCGAAAGAGCTTCAAGCAACTGGCATGCTTGATCCTCTGCGTCGGGGCGGTGAATAGGTGCTTCAG
ATGCCCTCTTACCCACGGGCTGGATTCAGCTGCCCCGCTACCAGCGGAGACCCCCTAATGAGCCTCTGCA
ATTAAGTTTATTCATGTTAAGTGTGAACGGGGTGCGTGCGGAACTGTGGGCAGCTAACAGACCTGGGTTC
TTTGTGCCACAAGTGCTGCCTTTATTCGGCTCACAAAGCAGAAAACAACACCCGCACCTATAATGGCGCC
CTCGGCTGGGTCTAAGAAACGTGGCGAGTTGACAGAGCAGAGTGGGCGGGGTTAAGACAGACTGACAGCG
GGACCCATCTCCATCCTCTTATTAACGCTTAACGAGTGCCTTCCTCATGCAATATTCATCGCCACTAATA
TCATCCAAGCTCTGAGCTGAGCTGGCCACTTATGTAAGGCAATTATGTAAAATATCAGACAGGGCCCACA
CTCAGAATCTGACTGGGGTAGAGACGCGGGACGAGAACCGAGAGCAAGAACTGAAAGTGAAAGTGACCAC
TAAAGGGAGGAGAGGACAGAGGGGCAGGATGTGTCAAGATTACCAGAGAACACTTGGCCAGAAATGCGCA
ACCATTGGAGCTCTCCGGATTACCCAAAGGTTAACGAGTTTGAACGCCTCTGCCCACTCGCCCATCTCTG
ATGGTTTCCCAAGAACTCCTCAAGCAAAATATATATAATTGTGTGTATTATGCACAGACACGAGAAAATG
CTGTTTTTCTGATCTGCATTACAGCACATTTGCCCGCCAACGACAATACCACCCACTCGGTACCTCGCTG
ACTCCTGATGCCTGATACCTGCGCGGTGACTGTCTACAATCTGCATAATCAAGAGAAGTTGTGTTGAAGA
CGAGCGCCACACAACCGTTTCCACAAGGTCACCCAAGGCCGGTGCAGATGTAGGTGAGGTCTCCATAAAC
AGACTGAAATAAACACATCCTCCGCTGGGAACAACAACCCCCTCACGCCTCATGCATTTCCATAAGCCTA
CATGCATCTCTTCCAACTTATGGAGACTCGCACCTACCAACATCCGCACAACAAAGATATACAGAGCGCG
CTCCCTCAGGTCAAGGCCCTGTGGGGGTCTGTGCAGAAATAGGTCATTTGTCACACATCAAGTCCTGGGG
CAGGAGATGCATTATAGATGAGACCAAACAGCCTGTCTCGGTGAGCTCTACCCACTCCCTGAGACTAGAA
ATGGGGGAAGGGAGCTTGAGATAACAACCGCTGCAATCACTGTGTCGATGTTTAATATCAGCACCAACCG
GGAACAATAAGGAGATGGGTGCATTCATGTTCACATCTTACCAGTCAAGTATCATCGAACCGGCTTGATA
ACCACACCTCGTGTAATAGCTGAGCAGATAGTTGTCATTTTAAAGCGTTGGCCTTTGTCGATTATGTAAT
GCGCACATTCAACACATGGTAATATAGAAACGGTTATGTCGAGGTTGTTTTGTCCAGAGATGACCTTCAC
ACAGTTACAGCCGCTCTGCATCCACACAAATGGAGGACTTAATCGTGGACTGCATTCTTAGAAATGATCT
ACAAAGACAAATAATGTGAAATCAAGAAAGGACAAAATTTAAGTAAGGGGATGAGGGAGAGAGAGAACGA
GGGGCAAGGAGAAAGCATGGCTCCTGTCTTTTTCTGCACCCATCTGTTCGGAGTGCAGGTGGAGCTCTAT
TCACTCAGCTCTGCATGTGTGTTTGGGGGGGGCAGGAAGAAAGGGAGGGCAAAAGGAAGAGTGGAGAGAT
GGTGGGGGCTGGAGGGATGGGGGGTTCTCGGTGATCTCTCCTGAAGGGGATAATGGGAGAGCAGCGCTTT
GCAATGGCTGCCATGTAGTACCCTCCCTGCACAATTAGCCAATCAGCAGCAAGCTCTGCCAGCCAGAAGG
ACACATAAAAGAAGAACATTGCAGCAGAGGCACAGAAGGAGCCTGCGAGGAGCTGGGAAATACACACACA
ACAGCAGAACCACAACACCCTCCCCTGGACACACCCTACTGGGGATCACTGCTTTTCTTTTTTTCTGAAC
CATCGCCCACGCCACACGGAGAGAAATCTCTCTCTCATCATCATCCTGAAGAAAACCCCCTTATCCTCAT
TTTCACACTGCTGAGGAAAACCTACAATCGCACGGGCTGAGATTTCCTGGCGAAGACTGTCCTTTTTCCT
TTTTCTTTTTTTTTCTTTTCCTTTGGAAACTGACATTTGCATTTCTCCATTCCAAGCCACGGCGTAATAA
TATCTGCAATCCAGCCTGAAGACCTGCAAATCGAAGGACCTAGATCACTATCATCTTTGTACGTCAAGAA
TGGTTACTGTACGTATAACCTTTCTTTCTTTTGCTCTGACCAATATGAAACACTAAAATCGATTCGAGCA
GCCTCTCAGCATCAATTACAGTGCGTGAAAAACATTCAAATAGAGGCAGCAAATATTACATGTGAAAATA
CAGGCTGGCTAAATCCAAGCTAATTTAGAAATGTGGTCAAAACGCATACTGGCACGTCTAATCGCGGATT
CAGTAAACAAGATTAACGATTAGCCCAGTGTATAAGTCATATGATACAGGCATGCGCGAGAGCATCGCTA
CACCCGAGCTGGCTTCATTTTCGGAGGAAAATCAAAACATTGCTTTCTCCTGCCGTGCGAACCATTCGTC
ATAAACCGTAATACGCAACATACATTTATTACTACATCCGTTAATTAGCGATAATTAGCCGTTATTAACA
AAGAGCGCTGAGGAATTCCTCTCAAATAGCGGAGGTGCGGCGGAGGCAGAGGGGCGTAAAAGGGCACATG
CGTGCCTGGCTCAAAAAAGGATGCTCCAGACTGAAACTCAGAGACAAAACACGATGCCTCGGAGGCTGAG
AGCCCATCGAGAGGAAAGGCAAAGAAAAGGGTCGAGTCACTCAGAGGGGGAGGGGAGATATTGTGCATCC
ATTGGTTTGAATTGAAGCAGGCAGAATAAAAATCCTTGCGATTATGCTTCGTGAGAGATCGCGAGAGAGG
AAAAGGCTAAATGCCACGTATGCAAATGGATAAATGTCATCTATTTCTTCGCGAGTAGACATTTTGTGGA
CAACGAGAGTGTAAATAAGCGATATGAGGGGAATACAAAGGCCTTGAGGGAAAGCGTTTTGGGCGTGTCT
TGTCGAAAAGAAGACAGCGATGGCACGCGCTCAGAACCACCATCTTCACGTAGATAATCCGCGTGAAAAC
AATAACAAAACTGCTCATTTTAACACGAGCAGGTGTTTGAAACCACCCAAAAAAGATTGTCTAAAATATT
AAGATTAATTAATGACGTTTAAATGTCCAGGCCTGATATAAATGAAGCGTGTAGTAAGAGTAATCGCCTT
TGTTTCTTTTCAGAGATACGTTTTCAGAGATTCAGGGAATTATATCTTCAATAAAATAATGTTTGATTTC
ATTATTTTAAAGCTTTTTAAGAAGTAAAAATACACATTATTCATTTACATTTTATTTTATTTAAAGGCCT
ATGGTCTTGAAAATAATAAGTGGAATATATAGGCTATATATTCGTCTAAGGACAGCCGGTGTTATTTTAT
AGTGACCTCAGACAAAAGCCGAGACAAAACGAGGCGCTTGCCTTTCATTTTAATCCTTAATAGACGGTGT
GATGAATGAATGAATGAATGAATAAATGAATGAATGACGGGCCCTTCGGCATGTTGTTCCGCAGTCCTCC
GTGAGCACGAGTCTCTACCGCAGTGCCAAGCACATAAAACCGTTGAGTCAGATAACCTTCTCCAGGCGCG
TATACACAATTCAAGGACAAGCACATCACAACTATACACAACACAACACAACCGCCTAAACGCACGAGCT
CATCAATCGCAATTTAAAGGCATGTCAGTCAAAGAAAAAGGCGGCGTTATTTAAAACCAATGTTCAACAA
TATTTGTATGCTGACTAGCCCGGGCGCGCACGCTATAAGATCACAAGGCCTTGTTTTTTCCCTTTATTCA
AAATATCATTAATTATTACAGGTCATAAAACAAAACAATGCAAATTACAATGATTTAAAGACTATTGATT
TAACAATAATCAGTTAATTATAGAATAATATTATAATATTTTACATACAAATGAAAGATGACATTATTTG
ATGACATTGTAATTAAAATATATGCAATATATTTTTACGTTTTTATTAATTAGGCTATTACTATTATTAT
AATTATCATTATTTTTATTATTATTATTATTATTAAATAGTCTTGCGAAATAAGAGTGAAGGCAGTTGCA
ATGTTCATTGTTCCCGGAGAGTCCCGCAGCCTCTGGCCTCAACACAAAGCGCTACTGTTTACATTAATAT
TCATAGTGCTGCCATGGTCTCTGTAGAGGAGGAACGGGTGGCTCTTTTGTTCGCTAGTGTCAATACGTTT
ATTCAGCAAAAAGCAGCTCGGATTTGTGAATGCCCAACAAGCACACGCGCACTCCAATCAAAGGACGAGA
GGATAACGATTTTAAACGATTCGCAAACGTGTTTATTTGTAAAGACGACATCAAGAGCTTAATGTCCACT
TGAAAAGAAATAAATATGCCCGCGGCGCCAAGGATATTTTGAATGTAGTCGTTCATGGTGAGCCACTCCC
GAATTCAGCACTCTGGAGAGCGACCAAAGAGGAATAGCGGAATAGCAACTACTTGAGCCATTTCTCTCCG
TTTGATGGCGTTCATGATTAAAAATATAATCACGTGATTTTTTATACATATATAAATATATACATAAAGT
AACGCTTTCCTTTTGAGAATACATAAATATTTATTCGCGTGATAAATCAATGATCTTATATTTATTTGCA
CGACCGAAATTAGCCAAATTCACCAATTAAAAAAAAAATAAGCCAACAAAAAAGAAGGGTTTATCCGTTC
AGTTTTGACTTGTGTCCTGTTGTTTTACAGCTGCCACTGTGATCCCTTAAGCTGCAGTGAGAGTGTGGCT
AATGCCTTTTGTTTAAGATAATCCTGTAATCTGTTACCGAAACGGCCTATTGACAAGCCGGCATTCACAT
TTCAGTCAGGAGGCCCGTCCAGACATGTACATTTATGAATTACGAATGATAAAATTAAGATCTGCATTAG
GCGTCAGAAATGTCACGAACACCCATTCATTTCCCACAGCCAATAATGGATCATGCTGGGAAGCGCTATC
CTCGCAGTCTCAAAATTAATGTTGACATGTTGCGTAGAGCTACAGATTAGATCAGCCATATGCTTTATGT
GTTTACCTCAGCGGATCTTCAGCAAGATGTGTTTATTTTAAGAAAATGGCTTCCTCGCTGCCTGCACAGG
GGCATTAAGGAAGTGACGTGAGCGTCCTCACAGTCAAATTACTTTATCTCATGCTGCTTTCAGGCCTCTG
CTTATTTTATTATTATTATTTTAAATTAGGGGGAATCACGGTGGCGTTGTGGGTAGGGTAGCGCGATCAC
CTTACAGCAAGAAGGTCGCTGGTTCGAGCTCTGGCTGGGTCAGTTGGCATTTCTGTGTGGAGTTTAAATT
GAATTGAAATTGAATAAACTAAATTGGCCCTAGTGTATGTGTGTGAATGTAAGTGTGCATGGGTGTTTCC
CAGTGTTGGGTTTGACTGGAAGAGCATCCGCTTCGTAAAACATATGCTGGATAAGTTGGCGGTTCATTTC
ACTGTGGTGACCGCTGATTAATAAAGGGACTAAGCTGAAAATGAAATGAATTAATACATTTTAAATGAGC
TTTTGCTGACATGTTTATGATTACAAATAGTGAAATTGTATGTTAATTTACGATAAGTGCATTGTTCTAA
ATTCATTTTTATGTAGCAGCTGGTTTTTCTTCCATTTGTGTCATTCAACAGAACATTTTTCTAAAAAAGT
GAACTTAAATTTTCTCCTCCCTCTGACAAGGCTTGATGGTAATTTCAGCCGACTCTAATTACAGACTCAC
TAAAAGGAATCGGTGCAGTCATTTATCTTTATCAGCGCGCTGGTGGGAAGGTAATAGGTTTTGCTTATGA
GTTGTTTGCGTGCGAGTCTGGGTCCTTGTGTAGGCGATGCTGATGCACTGCATTAAATATTGAGGGAGAA
GTCGCTCAAAAATAGCAAAGTACAGGCTGGGGCAGGAACGTCAAAGCCCGCTCAGTGGCCACGTTTCTTG
TTTCGTAAGTCCTATTTTTAATAGCGATAATTCAGGCTCAGTAGAAGGAACTCCAGCACTATAAGCAGTC
TCTCGCCTGTCTCGGCGAGTTATGTATTTTGGGATGAAGTGCTCTTCCACCTCTACCTCTGCTGTGCTGG
CGCCAGTATCTGGGCTGTAAGATAGTGTACGTGTCAGTCTGTGTGGCCGAAGAGCCTGTGTGTTGTGTAA
CTCACTACATTCGTCGCTGTGGATGGCTGACTTGCCATGGGGAGGTTTACTTCAGTTCACGAATCACATT
CGCCACGATCTTGTCACTTTGTGTCAAGACTCGCTCTCTGTGTGTCAACAGCTCTGCTGTTTGAGGTTGA
AATTCTGAACTTGAGATATATCCCAGGATATATTAGGGCTACTGCCAACGGAAAAAGCAAATGGTGCCAT
GGCCATTTGATTGATCAAACAAACACCCTTTTGCTTGGGTGACAGTGAAATGTCAGATCCATGTTTGTAC
TGCTTTAATAACTTGCCTCTCTGAGCTTTCTCCTTGTCAGTGTCAATTTGCCTGAGATATAAATTCCGGT
TGCCCCGAAAGCTTATTTTATTAAAAAAAAGCTAACATGCACTCATACAACGTGCGCACATACATGTGAG
GCTTGCTAAAAGTCAAGAAGCAAGCCAATAGCAAGAGTCGTCAGACTGCTGTTACCTGGGCAACCTGGTT
AGAGGTAAGGCTCAAGGCAAGAATAAATCATTCCACTGAAGAGACACAGCGTTACAGCGAGATGAGAGCA
AGAGGCGATAGTGAAGGGAGAACAAAAGAACAGCCTACCCACACTAGTGCAGATCTACCTGTTTGAGCTA
CTGATTGTTCAGTTTGATTAGATATCAGACAATTCTGCTATCTCCAATTGCATTGCTGCATGAATTCCTA
GAAATCATTTTAATCACCAAAAACTAGTAGGGACACTTGTGGCGTATATGATTCTGCCTGTTGATTGTGG
GGATCCAACAGAAAGATCATGAATGCATTGTTAATTAAGTCGGTGAGACACCCTGTTCCACCCTAGGGGC
CGTTCTGGGGAAAGAGTGCTTTCAGTCAGCTAAAGATGACTAATATGTGAACATATATTACTACACATGC
CAATTTGTACATTCTGGATAGTTACCAGCCCTGGGAAAACATCGAAAAAAATAAATCAACATAGATAAAA
TTGGCAAATCCCTTCTGGTACGATGCAGAGTGCTTGCTCTGAGAACTTGTGCATTGTGACAGAAAGCGAC
CGTTAAAAACTGAAAGTAGCATCTACAACCTGCATACATCTGTTCTTTGAAAATCCCCTGTAGGCCAAAT
TAAGCATCACGCTGTGCTCCACAGCAACACGGATGAACCGAAAACCCAGACACAAACGCACACACTTTTC
ACATAAACAAGGTTTAGTTATGCTAGCTATGCTTTTTCGTCCTCCCTTTGTCATCAGCGGCGAGTGACGT
AACACAGTTTGACCCTGGACAGCGTAAAGGGGGGGTTGGGAATGAGTGAAAGGACTGTGACATCTGCAGG
GCCAGGGGCTGATGGAGAGAGCTGAAGTGAGGGAGGTCAGAGGAGGAGGAAGGGTGGGATATTGTCCTCC
TCAGGCCCTATCCCTCTCAGACGCATTGATTTTTAACCTCTCAGCGAGAATGCCAAGCATTACACCCCTC
AAATTATGGTTCCTCACCCAACCTGTTATATTTTCCACCTGCAGATAATTACCGGTATGGGTTCTCATCA
TCATCATCATCATGGTATGGCTAGCATGACTGGTGGACAGCAAATGGGTCGGGATCTGTACGACGATGAC
GATAAGGATCTCGCCACCATGGTCGACTCATCACGTCGTAAGTGGAATAAGACAGGTCACGCAGTCAGAG
CTATAGGTCGGCTGAGCTCACTCGAGAACGTCTATATCAAGGCCGACAAGCAGAAGAACGGCATCAAGGC
GAACTTCCACATCCGCCACAACATCGAGGACGGCGGCGTGCAGCTCGCCTACCACTACCAGCAGAACACC
CCCATCGGCGACGGCCCCGTGCTGCTGCCCGACAACCACTACCTGAGCGTGCAGTCCAAACTTTCGAAAG
ACCCCAACGAGAAGCGCGATCACATGGTCCTGCTGGAGTTCGTGACCGCCGCCGGGATCACTCTCGGCAT
GGACGAGCTGTACAAGGGCGGTACCGGAGGGAGCATGGTGAGCAAGGGCGAGGAGCTGTTCACCGGGGTG
GTGCCCATCCTGGTCGAGCTGGACGGCGACGTAAACGGCCACAAGTTCAGCGTGTCCGGCGAGGGTGAGG
GCGATGCCACCTACGGCAAGCTGACCCTGAAGTTCATCTGCACCACCGGCAAGCTGCCCGTGCCCTGGCC
CACCCTCGTGACCACCCTGACCTACGGCGTGCAGTGCTTCAGCCGCTACCCCGACCACATGAAGCAGCAC
GACTTCTTCAAGTCCGCCATGCCCGAAGGCTACATCCAGGAGCGCACCATCTTCTTCAAGGACGACGGCA
ACTACAAGACCCGCGCCGAGGTGAAGTTCGAGGGCGACACCCTGGTGAACCGCATCGAGCTGAAGGGCAT
CGACTTCAAGGAGGACGGCAACATCCTGGGGCACAAGCTGGAGTACAACCTGCCGGACCAACTGACTGAA
GAGCAGATCGCAGAATTTAAAGAGGCTTTCTCCCTATTTGACAAGGACGGGGATGGGACAATAACAACCA
AGGAGCTGGGGACGGTGATGCGGTCTCTGGGGCAGAACCCCACAGAAGCAGAGCTGCAGGACATGATCAA
TGAAGTAGATGCCGACGGTGACGGCACAATCGACTTCCCTGAGTTCCTGACAATGATGGCAAGAAAAATG
AAATACAGGGACACGGAAGAAGAAATTAGAGAAGCGTTCGGTGTGTTTGATAAGGATGGCAATGGCTACA
TCAGTGCAGCAGAGCTTCGCCACGTGATGACAAACCTTGGAGAGAAGTTAACAGATGAAGAGGTTGATGA
AATGATCAGGGAAGCAGACATCGATGGGGATGGTCAGGTAAACTACGAAGAGTTTGTACAAATGATGACA
GCGAAGTGAACCGGTGGATCCTGGCCGTCGTTTTACTGTACCATCGATGATGATCCAGACATGATAAGAT
ACATTGATGAGTTTGGACAAACCACAACTAGAATGCAGTGAAAAAAATGCTTTATTTGTGAAATTTGTGA
TGCTATTGCTTTATTTGTAACCATTATAAGCTGCAATAAACAAGTTAACAACAACAATTGCATTCATTTT
ATGTTTCAGGTTCAGGGGGAGGTGTGGGAGGTTTTTTAAAGCAAGTAAAACCTCTACAAATGTGGTATGG
CTGATTATGATCCTCTAGATCAGATCTGCGAAGATACGGCCACGGGTGCTCTTGATCCTGTGGCTGATTT
TGGACTGTGCTGCTCGCAGCTGCTGATGAATCACATACTTCCTCCATTTTCTTCCACTGATTGACTGTTA
TAATTTCCCTAATTTCCAGGTCAAGGTGCTGTGCATTGTGGTAATAGATGTGACATGACGTCACTTCCAA
AGGACCAATGAACATGTCTGACCAATTTCATATAATGTGAAAACGATTTTCATAGGCAGAATAAATAACA
TTTAAATTAAACTGGGCATCAGCGCAATTCAATTGGTTTGGTAATAGCAAGGGAAAATAGAATGAAGTGA
TCTCCAAAAAATAAGTACTTTTTGACTGTAAATAAAATTGTAAGGAGTAAAAAGTACTTTTTTTTCTAAA
AAAATGTAATTAAGTAAAAGTAAAAGTATTGATTTTTAATTGTACTCAAGTAAAGTAAAAATCCCCAAAA
ATAATACTTAAGTACAGTAATCAAGTAAAATTACTCAAGTACTTTACACCTCTGGTTCTTGACCCCCTAC
CTTCAGCAAGCCCAGCAGATCCACTAGTTCTAGAGCGGCCGCCACCGCGGTGGAGCTCCAGCTTTTGTTC
CCTTTAGTGAGGGTTAATTGCGCGCTTGGCGTAATCATGGTCATAGCTGTTTCCTGTGTGAAATTGTTAT
CCGCTCACAATTCCACACAACATACGAGCCGGAAGCATAAAGTGTAAAGCCTGGGGTGCCTAATGAGTGA
GCTAACTCACATTAATTGCGTTGCGCTCACTGCCCGCTTTCCAGTCGGGAAACCTGTCGTGCCAGCTGCA
TTAATGAATCGGCCAACGCGCGGGGAGAGGCGGTTTGCGTATTGGGCGCTCTTCCGCTTCCTCGCTCACT
GACTCGCTGCGCTCGGTCGTTCGGCTGCGGCGAGCGGTATCAGCTCACTCAAAGGCGGTAATACGGTTAT
CCACAGAATCAGGGGATAACGCAGGAAAGAACATGTGAGCAAAAGGCCAGCAAAAGGCCAGGAACCGTAA
AAAGGCCGCGTTGCTGGCGTTTTTCCATAGGCTCCGCCCCCCTGACGAGCATCACAAAAATCGACGCTCA
AGTCAGAGGTGGCGAAACCCGACAGGACTATAAAGATACCAGGCGTTTCCCCCTGGAAGCTCCCTCGTGC
GCTCTCCTGTTCCGACCCTGCCGCTTACCGGATACCTGTCCGCCTTTCTCCCTTCGGGAAGCGTGGCGCT
TTCTCATAGCTCACGCTGTAGGTATCTCAGTTCGGTGTAGGTCGTTCGCTCCAAGCTGGGCTGTGTGCAC
GAACCCCCCGTTCAGCCCGACCGCTGCGCCTTATCCGGTAACTATCGTCTTGAGTCCAACCCGGTAAGAC
ACGACTTATCGCCACTGGCAGCAGCCACTGGTAACAGGATTAGCAGAGCGAGGTATGTAGGCGGTGCTAC
AGAGTTCTTGAAGTGGTGGCCTAACTACGGCTACACTAGAAGGACAGTATTTGGTATCTGCGCTCTGCTG
AAGCCAGTTACCTTCGGAAAAAGAGTTGGTAGCTCTTGATCCGGCAAACAAACCACCGCTGGTAGCGGTG
GTTTTTTTGTTTGCAAGCAGCAGATTACGCGCAGAAAAAAAGGATCTCAAGAAGATCCTTTGATCTTTTC
TACGGGGTCTGACGCTCAGTGGAACGAAAACTCACGTTAAGGGATTTTGGTCATGAGATTATCAAAAAGG
ATCTTCACCTAGATCCTTTTAAATTAAAAATGAAGTTTTAAATCAATCTAAAGTATATATGAGTAAACTT
GGTCTGACAGTTACCAATGCTTAATCAGTGAGGCACCTATCTCAGCGATCTGTCTATTTCGTTCATCCAT
AGTTGCCTGACTCCCCGTCGTGTAGATAACTACGATACGGGAGGGCTTACCATCTGGCCCCAGTGCTGCA
ATGATACCGCGAGACCCACGCTCACCGGCTCCAGATTTATCAGCAATAAACCAGCCAGCCGGAAGGGCCG
AGCGCAGAAGTGGTCCTGCAACTTTATCCGCCTCCATCCAGTCTATTAATTGTTGCCGGGAAGCTAGAGT
AAGTAGTTCGCCAGTTAATAGTTTGCGCAACGTTGTTGCCATTGCTACAGGCATCGTGGTGTCACGCTCG
TCGTTTGGTATGGCTTCATTCAGCTCCGGTTCCCAACGATCAAGGCGAGTTACATGATCCCCCATGTTGT
GCAAAAAAGCGGTTAGCTCCTTCGGTCCTCCGATCGTTGTCAGAAGTAAGTTGGCCGCAGTGTTATCACT
CATGGTTATGGCAGCACTGCATAATTCTCTTACTGTCATGCCATCCGTAAGATGCTTTTCTGTGACTGGT
GAGTACTCAACCAAGTCATTCTGAGAATAGTGTATGCGGCGACCGAGTTGCTCTTGCCCGGCGTCAATAC
GGGATAATACCGCGCCACATAGCAGAACTTTAAAAGTGCTCATCATTGGAAAACGTTCTTCGGGGCGAAA
ACTCTCAAGGATCTTACCGCTGTTGAGATCCAGTTCGATGTAACCCACTCGTGCACCCAACTGATCTTCA
GCATCTTTTACTTTCACCAGCGTTTCTGGGTGAGCAAAAACAGGAAGGCAAAATGCCGCAAAAAAGGGAA
TAAGGGCGACACGGAAATGTTGAATACTCATACTCTTCCTTTTTCAATATTATTGAAGCATTTATCAGGG
TTATTGTCTCATGAGCGGATACATATTTGAATGTATTTAGAAAAATAAACAAATAGGGGTTCCGCGCACA
TTTCCCCGAAAAGTG
