>Addgene plasmid #59531 | Tol2-elavl3-GCaMP6s | addgene partial sequence | sequence record 95570 | GFP2(b) 5'-CTTGATGCCGTTCTTCTGCTTGT-3'
CTCAGCCGACCTATAGCTCTGACTGCGTGACCTGTCTTATTCCACTTACGACGTGATGAGTCGACCATGG
TGGCGAGATCCTTATCGTCATCGTCGTACAGATCCCGACCCATTTGCTGTCCACCAGTCATGCTAGCCAT
ACCATGATGATGATGATGATGAGAACCCATACCGGTAATTATCTGCAGGTGGAAAATATAACAGGTTGGG
TGAGGAACCATAATTTGAGGGGTGTAATGCTTGGCATTCTCGCTGAGAGGTTAAAAATCAATGCGTCTGA
GAGGGATAGGGCCTGAGGAGGACAATATCCCACCCTTCCTCCTCCTCTGACCTCCCTCACTTCAGCTCTC
TCCATCAGCCCCTGGCCCTGCAGATGTCACAGTCCTTTCACTCATTCCCAACCCCCCCTTTACGCTGTCC
AGGGTCAAACTGTGTTACGTCACTCGCCGCTGATGACAAAGGGAGGACGAAAAAGCATAGCTAGCATAAC
TAAACCTTGTTTATGTGAAAAGTGTGTGCGTTTGTGTCTGGGTTTTCGGTTCATCCGTGTTGCTGTGGAG
CACAGCGTGATGCTTAATTTGGCCTACAGGGGATTTTCAAAGAACAGATGTATGCAGGTTGTAGATGCTA
CTTTCAGTTTTTAACGGTCGCTTTCTGTCACAATGCACAAGTTCTCAGAGCAAGCACTCTGCATCGTACC
AGAAGGGATTTGCCAATTTTATCTATGTTGATTTATTTTTTTCGATGTTTTCCCAGGGCTGGTAACTATC
CAGAATGTACA
