>Addgene plasmid #59531 | Tol2-elavl3-GCaMP6s | addgene partial sequence | sequence record 95663 | SV40pA-R 5'-GAAATTTGTGATGCTATTGC-3'
TTTTATGTTTCAGGTTCAGGGGGAGGTGTGGGAGGTTTTTTAAAGCAAGTAAAACCTCTACAAATGTGGT
ATGGCTGATTATGATCCTCTAGATCAGATCTGCGAAGATACGGCCACGGGTGCTCTTGATCCTGTGGCTG
ATTTTGGACTGTGCTGCTCGCAGCTGCTGATGAATCACATACTTCCTCCATTTTCTTCCACTGATTGACT
GTTATAATTTCCCTAATTTCCAGGTCAAGGTGCTGTGCATTGTGGTAATAGATGTGACATGACGTCACTT
CCAAAGGACCAATGAACATGTCTGACCAATTTCATATAATGTGAAAACGATTTTCATAGGCAGAATAAAT
AACATTTAAATTAAACTGGGCATCAGCGCAATTCAATTGGTTTGGTAATAGCAAGGGAAAATAGAATGAA
GTGATCTCCAAAAAATAAGTACTTTTTGACTGTAAATAAAATTGTAAGGAGTAAAAAGTACTTTTTTTTC
TAAAAAAATGTAATTAAGTAAAAGTAAAAGTATTGATTTTTAATTGTACTCAAGTAAAGTAAAAATCCCC
AAAAATAATACTTAAGTACAGTAATCAAGTAAAATTACTCAAGTACTTTACACCTCTGGTTCTTGACCCC
CTACCTTCAGCAAGCCCAGCAGATCCACTAGTTCTAGAGCGGCCGCCACCGCGGTGGAGCTCCAGCT
