>Addgene plasmid #59531 | Tol2-elavl3-GCaMP6s | addgene partial sequence | sequence record 96328 | EBV-rev 5'-GTGGTTTGTCCAAACTCATC-3'
GTACAGTAAAACGACGGCCAGGATCCACCGGTTCACTTCGCTGTCATCATTTGTACAAACTCTTCGTAGT
TTACCTGACCATCCCCATCGATGTCTGCTTCCCTGATCATTTCATCAACCTCTTCATCTGTTAACTTCTC
TCCAAGGTTTGTCATCACGTGGCGAAGCTCTGCTGCACTGATGTAGCCATTGCCATCCTTATCAAACACA
CCGAACGCTTCTCTAATTTCTTCTTCCGTGTCCCTGTATTTCATTTTTCTTGCCATCATTGTCAGGAACT
CAGGGAAGTCGATTGTGCCGTCACCGTCGGCATCTACTTCATTGATCATGTCCTGCAGCTCTGCTTCTGT
GGGGTTCTGCCCCAGAGACCGCATCACCGTCCCCAGCTCCTTGGTTGTTATTGTCCCATCCCCGTCCTTG
TCAAATAGGGAGAAAGCCTCTTTAAATTCTGCGATCTGCTCTTCAGTCAGTTGGTCCGGCAGGTTGTACT
CCAGCTTGTGCCCCAGGATGTTGCCGTCCTCCTTGAAGTCGATGCCCTTCAGCTCGATGCGGTTCACCAG
GGTGTCGCCCTCGAACTTCACCTCGGCGCGGGTCTTGTAGTTGCCGTCGTCCTTGAAGAAGATGGTGCGC
TCCTGGATGTAGCCTTCGGGCATGGCGGACTTGAAGAAGTCGTGCTGCTTCATGTGGTCGGGGTAGCGGC
TGAAGCACTGCACGCCGTAGGTCAGGGTGGTCACGAGGGTGGGCCAGGGCACGGGCAGCTTGCCGGTGG
